Addgene plasmid #105828: pcDNA3.1(-)_CMVtrunc_877
Purpose: (Empty Backbone) A modified pcDNA3.1- vector with reduced expression activity of a truncated CMV promoter
Depositing lab: Harald Janovjak. Depositing organization: Institute of Science and Technology Austria (I.S.T. Austria). Publication: Green-Light-Induced Inactivation of Receptor Signaling Using Cobalamin-Binding Domains. Kainrath S, Stadler M, Reichhart E, Distel M, Janovjak H. Angew Chem Int Ed Engl. 2017 Apr 10;56(16):4608-4611. doi: 10.1002/anie.201611998. Epub 2017 Mar 20. PubMed 28319307.
Backbone
  Vector backbone: pcDNA3.1(-)_CMVtrunc
  Modifications to backbone: A modified pcDNA3.1- vector with reduced expression activity of a truncated CMV promoter
  Vector type: Mammalian Expression
Growth in bacteria
  Bacterial resistance: Ampicillin, 100 μg/mL
  Growth temperature: 37°C
  Growth strain: DH5alpha
  Copy number: Unknown
Terms and licenses: Academic/Nonprofit Terms; Industry Terms: Not Available to Industry
How to cite: pcDNA3.1(-)_CMVtrunc_877 was a gift from Harald Janovjak (Addgene plasmid # 105828 ; http://n2t.net/addgene:105828 ; RRID:Addgene_105828)
