[The description below was written by a language model from this plasmid's Addgene catalogue record and pLannotate feature annotations shown in this document.]
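Description:
pcDNA3.1(-)_CMVtrunc_877 is an empty mammalian expression backbone of about 5 kb, derived from pcDNA3.1(-) by shortening the CMV immediate-early promoter so that it drives weaker transcription than the full-length element. Two sequence records are available, a depositor sequence and a sequencing-derived one. They differ by only three nucleotides in length and yield the same set of annotated features. In both, only a roughly 100 bp fragment of the CMV enhancer remains, joined to a short piece of the minimal CMV promoter. A brief adjacent match annotated as a truncated HIV-1 5' LTR is most likely a short sequence similarity at the promoter's 3' end rather than a real lentiviral element. Downstream lie a T7 promoter, which can serve for in vitro transcription or as a sequencing primer site, an unannotated stretch presumably corresponding to the cloning region, and the bovine growth hormone polyadenylation signal. No insert is present.

The rest of the plasmid keeps the usual pcDNA3.1 architecture. A high-copy ColE1/pUC-type origin and the β-lactamase gene with its own promoter provide propagation and ampicillin selection in E. coli, and an f1 origin allows single-stranded DNA production. For stable mammalian lines, an SV40 enhancer/early promoter drives the neomycin phosphotransferase gene, terminated by the SV40 poly(A) signal. The small ble, lacI, lac promoter/operator and bom fragments are backbone remnants with no evident function here.

The vector suits cases where a cloned gene should be expressed at reduced levels in transfected mammalian cells. The associated publication concerns light-controlled receptor signalling using cobalamin-binding domains, though the record does not state how this backbone was used in that work.
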