Features (pLannotate 1.2.2; 19 found; start..end, strand, type, name):
     28..80      -  misc_feature   bom (fragment): basis of mobility region from pBR322
    235..343     +  enhancer       CMV enhancer (fragment): human cytomegalovirus immediate early enhancer
    341..364     +  promoter       minimal CMV promoter (fragment): human cytomegalovirus (CMV) immediate early promoter
    360..393     +  LTR            5' LTR (truncated) (fragment): truncated 5' long terminal repeat (LTR) from HIV-1
    409..427     +  promoter       T7 promoter: promoter for bacteriophage T7 RNA polymerase
    573..797     +  polyA_signal   bGH poly(A) signal: bovine growth hormone polyadenylation signal
    801..822     +  promoter       SV40 promoter (fragment): SV40 enhancer and early promoter
    843..1271    +  rep_origin     f1 ori (sequence partly withheld): f1 bacteriophage origin of replication; arrow indicates direction of (+) strand synthesis
   1285..1614    +  promoter       SV40 promoter: SV40 enhancer and early promoter
   1681..2472    +  CDS            neo: KKA2_KLEPN - Also known as kan, nptII. Experimental evidence at protein level: Swiss-Prot protein existence level 1. Resistance to kanamycin, neomycin, paromomycin, ribostamycin, butirosin and gentamicin B. From Klebsiella pneumoniae.
   2496..2654    +  CDS            ble (fragment): BLE_KLEPN - Experimental evidence at protein level: Swiss-Prot protein existence level 1. Binding protein with a strong affinity to the bleomycin family of antibiotics. Binds to CL990; an antimitotic-antibiotic compound. From Klebsiella pneumoniae.
   2649..2770    +  polyA_signal   SV40 poly(A) signal: SV40 polyadenylation signal
   2843..2859    -  protein_bind   lac operator: The lac repressor binds to the lac operator to inhibit transcription in E. coli. This inhibition can be relieved by adding lactose or isopropyl-β-D-thiogalactopyranoside (IPTG). lac repressor encoded by lacI
   2867..2897    -  promoter       lac promoter: promoter for the E. coli lac operon
   2912..2933    -  protein_bind   CAP binding site: CAP binding activates transcription in the presence of cAMP. E. coli catabolite activator protein
   2946..3038    -  CDS            lacI (fragment): lac repressor; lacI; The lac repressor binds to the lac operator to inhibit transcription in E. coli. This inhibition can be relieved by adding lactose or isopropyl-β-D-thiogalactopyranoside (IPTG).
   3221..3806    -  rep_origin     ori: high-copy-number ColE1/pMB1/pBR322/pUC origin of replication
   3977..4837    -  CDS            AmpR: β-lactamase; bla; confers resistance to ampicillin, carbenicillin, and related antibiotics
   4838..4942    -  promoter       AmpR promoter: bla
>Addgene plasmid #105828 | pcDNA3.1(-)_CMVtrunc_877 | depositor full sequence | sequence record 200395 | pcDNA3.1(-)_CMVtrunc_877 sequence 4973 bps
GACGGATCGGGAGATCTCCCGATCCCCTATGGTGCACTCTCAGTACAATCTGCTCTGATGCCGCATAGTT
AAGCCAGTATCTGCTCCCTGCTTGTGTGTTGGAGGTCGCTGAGTAGTGCGCGAGCAAAATTTAAGCTACA
ACAAGGCAAGGCTTGACCGACAATTGCATGAAGAATCTGCTTAGGGTTAGGCGTTTTGCGCTGCTTCGCG
ATGTACGGGCCAGATATACGCGTTGACATTGATTATTGACTAGTTATTAATAGTAATCAATTACGGGGTC
ATTAGTTCATAGCCCATATATGGAGTTCCGCGTTACATAACTTACGGTAAATGGCCCGCCTGGGAGGTCT
ATATAAGCAGAGCTCTCTGGCTAACTAGAGAACCCACTGCTTACTGGCTTATCGAAATTAATACGACTCA
CTATAGGGAGACCCAAGCTGGCTAGCGTTTAAACGGGCCCTCTAGACTCGAGCGGCCGCCACTGTGCTGG
ATATCTGCAGAATTCCACCACACTGGACTAGTGGATCCGAGCTCGGTACCAAGCTTAAGTTTAAACCGCT
GATCAGCCTCGACTGTGCCTTCTAGTTGCCAGCCATCTGTTGTTTGCCCCTCCCCCGTGCCTTCCTTGAC
CCTGGAAGGTGCCACTCCCACTGTCCTTTCCTAATAAAATGAGGAAATTGCATCGCATTGTCTGAGTAGG
TGTCATTCTATTCTGGGGGGTGGGGTGGGGCAGGACAGCAAGGGGGAGGATTGGGAAGACAATAGCAGGC
ATGCTGGGGATGCGGTGGGCTCTATGGCTTCTGAGGCGGAAAGAACCAGCTGGGGCTCTAGGGGGTATCC
CC
[124 nt withheld, positions 843-966]
C
[91 nt withheld, positions 968-1058]
A
[49 nt withheld, positions 1060-1108]
CCTTTGACGTTGGAGTCCACGTTCTTT
[37 nt withheld, positions 1136-1172]
ACCCTATCTCGGTCTATTCTTTTGATTTATAAGGGATTTTGCCGATTTCGGCCTATTGGTTAAAAAATGA
GCTGATTTAACAAAAATTTAACGCGAATTAATTCTGTGGAATGTGTGTCAGTTAGGGTGTGGAAAGTCCC
CAGGCTCCCCAGCAGGCAGAAGTATGCAAAGCATGCATCTCAATTAGTCAGCAACCAGGTGTGGAAAGTC
CCCAGGCTCCCCAGCAGGCAGAAGTATGCAAAGCATGCATCTCAATTAGTCAGCAACCATAGTCCCGCCC
CTAACTCCGCCCATCCCGCCCCTAACTCCGCCCAGTTCCGCCCATTCTCCGCCCCATGGCTGACTAATTT
TTTTTATTTATGCAGAGGCCGAGGCCGCCTCTGCCTCTGAGCTATTCCAGAAGTAGTGAGGAGGCTTTTT
TGGAGGCCTAGGCTTTTGCAAAAAGCTCCCGGGAGCTTGTATATCCATTTTCGGATCTGATCAAGAGACA
GGATGAGGATCGTTTCGCATGATTGAACAAGATGGATTGCACGCAGGTTCTCCGGCCGCTTGGGTGGAGA
GGCTATTCGGCTATGACTGGGCACAACAGACAATCGGCTGCTCTGATGCCGCCGTGTTCCGGCTGTCAGC
GCAGGGGCGCCCGGTTCTTTTTGTCAAGACCGACCTGTCCGGTGCCCTGAATGAACTGCAGGACGAGGCA
GCGCGGCTATCGTGGCTGGCCACGACGGGCGTTCCTTGCGCAGCTGTGCTCGACGTTGTCACTGAAGCGG
GAAGGGACTGGCTGCTATTGGGCGAAGTGCCGGGGCAGGATCTCCTGTCATCTCACCTTGCTCCTGCCGA
GAAAGTATCCATCATGGCTGATGCAATGCGGCGGCTGCATACGCTTGATCCGGCTACCTGCCCATTCGAC
CACCAAGCGAAACATCGCATCGAGCGAGCACGTACTCGGATGGAAGCCGGTCTTGTCGATCAGGATGATC
TGGACGAAGAGCATCAGGGGCTCGCGCCAGCCGAACTGTTCGCCAGGCTCAAGGCGCGCATGCCCGACGG
CGAGGATCTCGTCGTGACCCATGGCGATGCCTGCTTGCCGAATATCATGGTGGAAAATGGCCGCTTTTCT
GGATTCATCGACTGTGGCCGGCTGGGTGTGGCGGACCGCTATCAGGACATAGCGTTGGCTACCCGTGATA
TTGCTGAAGAGCTTGGCGGCGAATGGGCTGACCGCTTCCTCGTGCTTTACGGTATCGCCGCTCCCGATTC
GCAGCGCATCGCCTTCTATCGCCTTCTTGACGAGTTCTTCTGAGCGGGACTCTGGGGTTCGAAATGACCG
ACCAAGCGACGCCCAACCTGCCATCACGAGATTTCGATTCCACCGCCGCCTTCTATGAAAGGTTGGGCTT
CGGAATCGTTTTCCGGGACGCCGGCTGGATGATCCTCCAGCGCGGGGATCTCATGCTGGAGTTCTTCGCC
CACCCCAACTTGTTTATTGCAGCTTATAATGGTTACAAATAAAGCAATAGCATCACAAATTTCACAAATA
AAGCATTTTTTTCACTGCATTCTAGTTGTGGTTTGTCCAAACTCATCAATGTATCTTATCATGTCTGTAT
ACCGTCGACCTCTAGCTAGAGCTTGGCGTAATCATGGTCATAGCTGTTTCCTGTGTGAAATTGTTATCCG
CTCACAATTCCACACAACATACGAGCCGGAAGCATAAAGTGTAAAGCCTGGGGTGCCTAATGAGTGAGCT
AACTCACATTAATTGCGTTGCGCTCACTGCCCGCTTTCCAGTCGGGAAACCTGTCGTGCCAGCTGCATTA
ATGAATCGGCCAACGCGCGGGGAGAGGCGGTTTGCGTATTGGGCGCTCTTCCGCTTCCTCGCTCACTGAC
TCGCTGCGCTCGGTCGTTCGGCTGCGGCGAGCGGTATCAGCTCACTCAAAGGCGGTAATACGGTTATCCA
CAGAATCAGGGGATAACGCAGGAAAGAACATGTGAGCAAAAGGCCAGCAAAAGGCCAGGAACCGTAAAAA
GGCCGCGTTGCTGGCGTTTTTCCATAGGCTCCGCCCCCCTGACGAGCATCACAAAAATCGACGCTCAAGT
CAGAGGTGGCGAAACCCGACAGGACTATAAAGATACCAGGCGTTTCCCCCTGGAAGCTCCCTCGTGCGCT
CTCCTGTTCCGACCCTGCCGCTTACCGGATACCTGTCCGCCTTTCTCCCTTCGGGAAGCGTGGCGCTTTC
TCATAGCTCACGCTGTAGGTATCTCAGTTCGGTGTAGGTCGTTCGCTCCAAGCTGGGCTGTGTGCACGAA
CCCCCCGTTCAGCCCGACCGCTGCGCCTTATCCGGTAACTATCGTCTTGAGTCCAACCCGGTAAGACACG
ACTTATCGCCACTGGCAGCAGCCACTGGTAACAGGATTAGCAGAGCGAGGTATGTAGGCGGTGCTACAGA
GTTCTTGAAGTGGTGGCCTAACTACGGCTACACTAGAAGAACAGTATTTGGTATCTGCGCTCTGCTGAAG
CCAGTTACCTTCGGAAAAAGAGTTGGTAGCTCTTGATCCGGCAAACAAACCACCGCTGGTAGCGGTTTTT
TTGTTTGCAAGCAGCAGATTACGCGCAGAAAAAAAGGATCTCAAGAAGATCCTTTGATCTTTTCTACGGG
GTCTGACGCTCAGTGGAACGAAAACTCACGTTAAGGGATTTTGGTCATGAGATTATCAAAAAGGATCTTC
ACCTAGATCCTTTTAAATTAAAAATGAAGTTTTAAATCAATCTAAAGTATATATGAGTAAACTTGGTCTG
ACAGTTACCAATGCTTAATCAGTGAGGCACCTATCTCAGCGATCTGTCTATTTCGTTCATCCATAGTTGC
CTGACTCCCCGTCGTGTAGATAACTACGATACGGGAGGGCTTACCATCTGGCCCCAGTGCTGCAATGATA
CCGCGAGACCCACGCTCACCGGCTCCAGATTTATCAGCAATAAACCAGCCAGCCGGAAGGGCCGAGCGCA
GAAGTGGTCCTGCAACTTTATCCGCCTCCATCCAGTCTATTAATTGTTGCCGGGAAGCTAGAGTAAGTAG
TTCGCCAGTTAATAGTTTGCGCAACGTTGTTGCCATTGCTACAGGCATCGTGGTGTCACGCTCGTCGTTT
GGTATGGCTTCATTCAGCTCCGGTTCCCAACGATCAAGGCGAGTTACATGATCCCCCATGTTGTGCAAAA
AAGCGGTTAGCTCCTTCGGTCCTCCGATCGTTGTCAGAAGTAAGTTGGCCGCAGTGTTATCACTCATGGT
TATGGCAGCACTGCATAATTCTCTTACTGTCATGCCATCCGTAAGATGCTTTTCTGTGACTGGTGAGTAC
TCAACCAAGTCATTCTGAGAATAGTGTATGCGGCGACCGAGTTGCTCTTGCCCGGCGTCAATACGGGATA
ATACCGCGCCACATAGCAGAACTTTAAAAGTGCTCATCATTGGAAAACGTTCTTCGGGGCGAAAACTCTC
AAGGATCTTACCGCTGTTGAGATCCAGTTCGATGTAACCCACTCGTGCACCCAACTGATCTTCAGCATCT
TTTACTTTCACCAGCGTTTCTGGGTGAGCAAAAACAGGAAGGCAAAATGCCGCAAAAAAGGGAATAAGGG
CGACACGGAAATGTTGAATACTCATACTCTTCCTTTTTCAATATTATTGAAGCATTTATCAGGGTTATTG
TCTCATGAGCGGATACATATTTGAATGTATTTAGAAAAATAAACAAATAGGGGTTCCGCGCACATTTCCC
CGAAAAGTGCCACCTGACGTC
