Features (pLannotate 1.2.2; 19 found; start..end, strand, type, name):
     70..93      +  promoter       minimal CMV promoter (fragment): human cytomegalovirus (CMV) immediate early promoter
     89..122     +  LTR            5' LTR (truncated) (fragment): truncated 5' long terminal repeat (LTR) from HIV-1
    138..156     +  promoter       T7 promoter: promoter for bacteriophage T7 RNA polymerase
    302..526     +  polyA_signal   bGH poly(A) signal: bovine growth hormone polyadenylation signal
    530..551     +  promoter       SV40 promoter (fragment): SV40 enhancer and early promoter
    572..1000    +  rep_origin     f1 ori (sequence partly withheld): f1 bacteriophage origin of replication; arrow indicates direction of (+) strand synthesis
   1014..1343    +  promoter       SV40 promoter: SV40 enhancer and early promoter
   1410..2201    +  CDS            neo: KKA2_KLEPN - Also known as kan, nptII. Experimental evidence at protein level: Swiss-Prot protein existence level 1. Resistance to kanamycin, neomycin, paromomycin, ribostamycin, butirosin and gentamicin B. From Klebsiella pneumoniae.
   2225..2383    +  CDS            ble (fragment): BLE_KLEPN - Experimental evidence at protein level: Swiss-Prot protein existence level 1. Binding protein with a strong affinity to the bleomycin family of antibiotics. Binds to CL990; an antimitotic-antibiotic compound. From Klebsiella pneumoniae.
   2378..2499    +  polyA_signal   SV40 poly(A) signal: SV40 polyadenylation signal
   2572..2588    -  protein_bind   lac operator: The lac repressor binds to the lac operator to inhibit transcription in E. coli. This inhibition can be relieved by adding lactose or isopropyl-β-D-thiogalactopyranoside (IPTG). lac repressor encoded by lacI
   2596..2626    -  promoter       lac promoter: promoter for the E. coli lac operon
   2641..2662    -  protein_bind   CAP binding site: CAP binding activates transcription in the presence of cAMP. E. coli catabolite activator protein
   2675..2767    -  CDS            lacI (fragment): lac repressor; lacI; The lac repressor binds to the lac operator to inhibit transcription in E. coli. This inhibition can be relieved by adding lactose or isopropyl-β-D-thiogalactopyranoside (IPTG).
   2950..3538    -  rep_origin     ori: high-copy-number ColE1/pMB1/pBR322/pUC origin of replication
   3709..4569    -  CDS            AmpR: β-lactamase; bla; confers resistance to ampicillin, carbenicillin, and related antibiotics
   4570..4674    -  promoter       AmpR promoter: bla
   4733..4785    -  misc_feature   bom (fragment): basis of mobility region from pBR322
   4940..72      +  enhancer       CMV enhancer (fragment) (across the origin): human cytomegalovirus immediate early enhancer
>Addgene plasmid #105828 | pcDNA3.1(-)_CMVtrunc_877 | addgene full sequence | sequence record 209189 | Addgene NGS Result
TACGGGGTCATTAGTTCATAGCCCATATATGGAGTTCCGCGTTACATAACTTACGGTAAATGGCCCGCCT
GGGAGGTCTATATAAGCAGAGCTCTCTGGCTAACTAGAGAACCCACTGCTTACTGGCTTATCGAAATTAA
TACGACTCACTATAGGGAGACCCAAGCTGGCTAGCGTTTAAACGGGCCCTCTAGACTCGAGCGGCCGCCA
CTGTGCTGGATATCTGCAGAATTCCACCACACTGGACTAGTGGATCCGAGCTCGGTACCAAGCTTAAGTT
TAAACCGCTGATCAGCCTCGACTGTGCCTTCTAGTTGCCAGCCATCTGTTGTTTGCCCCTCCCCCGTGCC
TTCCTTGACCCTGGAAGGTGCCACTCCCACTGTCCTTTCCTAATAAAATGAGGAAATTGCATCGCATTGT
CTGAGTAGGTGTCATTCTATTCTGGGGGGTGGGGTGGGGCAGGACAGCAAGGGGGAGGATTGGGAAGACA
ATAGCAGGCATGCTGGGGATGCGGTGGGCTCTATGGCTTCTGAGGCGGAAAGAACCAGCTGGGGCTCTAG
GGGGTATCCCC
[124 nt withheld, positions 572-695]
C
[91 nt withheld, positions 697-787]
A
[49 nt withheld, positions 789-837]
CCTTTGACGTTGGAGTCCACGTTCTTT
[37 nt withheld, positions 865-901]
ACCCTATCTCGGTCTATTCTTTTGATTTATAAGGGATTTTGCCGATTTCGGCCTATTGGTTAAAAAATGA
GCTGATTTAACAAAAATTTAACGCGAATTAATTCTGTGGAATGTGTGTCAGTTAGGGTGTGGAAAGTCCC
CAGGCTCCCCAGCAGGCAGAAGTATGCAAAGCATGCATCTCAATTAGTCAGCAACCAGGTGTGGAAAGTC
CCCAGGCTCCCCAGCAGGCAGAAGTATGCAAAGCATGCATCTCAATTAGTCAGCAACCATAGTCCCGCCC
CTAACTCCGCCCATCCCGCCCCTAACTCCGCCCAGTTCCGCCCATTCTCCGCCCCATGGCTGACTAATTT
TTTTTATTTATGCAGAGGCCGAGGCCGCCTCTGCCTCTGAGCTATTCCAGAAGTAGTGAGGAGGCTTTTT
TGGAGGCCTAGGCTTTTGCAAAAAGCTCCCGGGAGCTTGTATATCCATTTTCGGATCTGATCAAGAGACA
GGATGAGGATCGTTTCGCATGATTGAACAAGATGGATTGCACGCAGGTTCTCCGGCCGCTTGGGTGGAGA
GGCTATTCGGCTATGACTGGGCACAACAGACAATCGGCTGCTCTGATGCCGCCGTGTTCCGGCTGTCAGC
GCAGGGGCGCCCGGTTCTTTTTGTCAAGACCGACCTGTCCGGTGCCCTGAATGAACTGCAGGACGAGGCA
GCGCGGCTATCGTGGCTGGCCACGACGGGCGTTCCTTGCGCAGCTGTGCTCGACGTTGTCACTGAAGCGG
GAAGGGACTGGCTGCTATTGGGCGAAGTGCCGGGGCAGGATCTCCTGTCATCTCACCTTGCTCCTGCCGA
GAAAGTATCCATCATGGCTGATGCAATGCGGCGGCTGCATACGCTTGATCCGGCTACCTGCCCATTCGAC
CACCAAGCGAAACATCGCATCGAGCGAGCACGTACTCGGATGGAAGCCGGTCTTGTCGATCAGGATGATC
TGGACGAAGAGCATCAGGGGCTCGCGCCAGCCGAACTGTTCGCCAGGCTCAAGGCGCGCATGCCCGACGG
CGAGGATCTCGTCGTGACCCATGGCGATGCCTGCTTGCCGAATATCATGGTGGAAAATGGCCGCTTTTCT
GGATTCATCGACTGTGGCCGGCTGGGTGTGGCGGACCGCTATCAGGACATAGCGTTGGCTACCCGTGATA
TTGCTGAAGAGCTTGGCGGCGAATGGGCTGACCGCTTCCTCGTGCTTTACGGTATCGCCGCTCCCGATTC
GCAGCGCATCGCCTTCTATCGCCTTCTTGACGAGTTCTTCTGAGCGGGACTCTGGGGTTCGAAATGACCG
ACCAAGCGACGCCCAACCTGCCATCACGAGATTTCGATTCCACCGCCGCCTTCTATGAAAGGTTGGGCTT
CGGAATCGTTTTCCGGGACGCCGGCTGGATGATCCTCCAGCGCGGGGATCTCATGCTGGAGTTCTTCGCC
CACCCCAACTTGTTTATTGCAGCTTATAATGGTTACAAATAAAGCAATAGCATCACAAATTTCACAAATA
AAGCATTTTTTTCACTGCATTCTAGTTGTGGTTTGTCCAAACTCATCAATGTATCTTATCATGTCTGTAT
ACCGTCGACCTCTAGCTAGAGCTTGGCGTAATCATGGTCATAGCTGTTTCCTGTGTGAAATTGTTATCCG
CTCACAATTCCACACAACATACGAGCCGGAAGCATAAAGTGTAAAGCCTGGGGTGCCTAATGAGTGAGCT
AACTCACATTAATTGCGTTGCGCTCACTGCCCGCTTTCCAGTCGGGAAACCTGTCGTGCCAGCTGCATTA
ATGAATCGGCCAACGCGCGGGGAGAGGCGGTTTGCGTATTGGGCGCTCTTCCGCTTCCTCGCTCACTGAC
TCGCTGCGCTCGGTCGTTCGGCTGCGGCGAGCGGTATCAGCTCACTCAAAGGCGGTAATACGGTTATCCA
CAGAATCAGGGGATAACGCAGGAAAGAACATGTGAGCAAAAGGCCAGCAAAAGGCCAGGAACCGTAAAAA
GGCCGCGTTGCTGGCGTTTTTCCATAGGCTCCGCCCCCCTGACGAGCATCACAAAAATCGACGCTCAAGT
CAGAGGTGGCGAAACCCGACAGGACTATAAAGATACCAGGCGTTTCCCCCTGGAAGCTCCCTCGTGCGCT
CTCCTGTTCCGACCCTGCCGCTTACCGGATACCTGTCCGCCTTTCTCCCTTCGGGAAGCGTGGCGCTTTC
TCATAGCTCACGCTGTAGGTATCTCAGTTCGGTGTAGGTCGTTCGCTCCAAGCTGGGCTGTGTGCACGAA
CCCCCCGTTCAGCCCGACCGCTGCGCCTTATCCGGTAACTATCGTCTTGAGTCCAACCCGGTAAGACACG
ACTTATCGCCACTGGCAGCAGCCACTGGTAACAGGATTAGCAGAGCGAGGTATGTAGGCGGTGCTACAGA
GTTCTTGAAGTGGTGGCCTAACTACGGCTACACTAGAAGAACAGTATTTGGTATCTGCGCTCTGCTGAAG
CCAGTTACCTTCGGAAAAAGAGTTGGTAGCTCTTGATCCGGCAAACAAACCACCGCTGGTAGCGGTGGTT
TTTTTGTTTGCAAGCAGCAGATTACGCGCAGAAAAAAAGGATCTCAAGAAGATCCTTTGATCTTTTCTAC
GGGGTCTGACGCTCAGTGGAACGAAAACTCACGTTAAGGGATTTTGGTCATGAGATTATCAAAAAGGATC
TTCACCTAGATCCTTTTAAATTAAAAATGAAGTTTTAAATCAATCTAAAGTATATATGAGTAAACTTGGT
CTGACAGTTACCAATGCTTAATCAGTGAGGCACCTATCTCAGCGATCTGTCTATTTCGTTCATCCATAGT
TGCCTGACTCCCCGTCGTGTAGATAACTACGATACGGGAGGGCTTACCATCTGGCCCCAGTGCTGCAATG
ATACCGCGAGACCCACGCTCACCGGCTCCAGATTTATCAGCAATAAACCAGCCAGCCGGAAGGGCCGAGC
GCAGAAGTGGTCCTGCAACTTTATCCGCCTCCATCCAGTCTATTAATTGTTGCCGGGAAGCTAGAGTAAG
TAGTTCGCCAGTTAATAGTTTGCGCAACGTTGTTGCCATTGCTACAGGCATCGTGGTGTCACGCTCGTCG
TTTGGTATGGCTTCATTCAGCTCCGGTTCCCAACGATCAAGGCGAGTTACATGATCCCCCATGTTGTGCA
AAAAAGCGGTTAGCTCCTTCGGTCCTCCGATCGTTGTCAGAAGTAAGTTGGCCGCAGTGTTATCACTCAT
GGTTATGGCAGCACTGCATAATTCTCTTACTGTCATGCCATCCGTAAGATGCTTTTCTGTGACTGGTGAG
TACTCAACCAAGTCATTCTGAGAATAGTGTATGCGGCGACCGAGTTGCTCTTGCCCGGCGTCAATACGGG
ATAATACCGCGCCACATAGCAGAACTTTAAAAGTGCTCATCATTGGAAAACGTTCTTCGGGGCGAAAACT
CTCAAGGATCTTACCGCTGTTGAGATCCAGTTCGATGTAACCCACTCGTGCACCCAACTGATCTTCAGCA
TCTTTTACTTTCACCAGCGTTTCTGGGTGAGCAAAAACAGGAAGGCAAAATGCCGCAAAAAAGGGAATAA
GGGCGACACGGAAATGTTGAATACTCATACTCTTCCTTTTTCAATATTATTGAAGCATTTATCAGGGTTA
TTGTCTCATGAGCGGATACATATTTGAATGTATTTAGAAAAATAAACAAATAGGGGTTCCGCGCACATTT
CCCCGAAAAGTGCCACCTGACGTCGACGGATCGGGAGATCTCCCGATCCCCTATGGTGCACTCTCAGTAC
AATCTGCTCTGATGCCGCATAGTTAAGCCAGTATCTGCTCCCTGCTTGTGTGTTGGAGGTCGCTGAGTAG
TGCGCGAGCAAAATTTAAGCTACAACAAGGCAAGGCTTGACCGACAATTGCATGAAGAATCTGCTTAGGG
TTAGGCGTTTTGCGCTGCTTCGCGATGTACGGGCCAGATATACGCGTTGACATTGATTATTGACTAGTTA
TTAATAGTAATCAAT
